Addgene plasmid #15633: M50 TV
Depositing lab: Peter Mombaerts. Depositing organization: Rockefeller University. Publication: A contextual model for axonal sorting into glomeruli in the mouse olfactory system. Feinstein P, Mombaerts P. Cell. 2004 Jun 11. 117(6):817-31. 10.1016/j.cell.2004.05.011 PubMed 15186781.
Backbone
  Vector backbone: pBS
  Backbone size w/o insert (bp): 3000
  Vector type: high copy number
Growth in bacteria
  Bacterial resistance: Ampicillin, 100 μg/mL
  Growth temperature: 37°C
  Growth strain: DH5alpha
  Copy number: High Copy
Gene/Insert
  Gene/Insert name: M50 Targeting Vector
  Species: M. musculus (mouse)
  Insert size (bp): 9000
  Cloning method: Restriction Enzyme
  Sequencing primers: 5′ M13; 3′ reverse
Terms and licenses: Academic/Nonprofit Terms; Industry Terms: Not Available to Industry
How to cite: M50 TV was a gift from Peter Mombaerts (Addgene plasmid # 15633 ; http://n2t.net/addgene:15633 ; RRID:Addgene_15633)
