[The description below was written by a language model from this plasmid's Addgene catalogue record.]
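Description:
M50 TV is a gene-targeting vector built on the pBS (pBluescript-type) cloning backbone, a high-copy bacterial plasmid of about 3 kb that is propagated in E. coli under ampicillin selection. It carries an insert of roughly 9 kb of mouse (M. musculus) origin, recorded simply as the "M50 Targeting Vector" and introduced by restriction enzyme cloning, giving a total construct of around 12 kb. The insert sits between the standard M13 forward and reverse primer sites of the backbone, which are listed as the sequencing primers.

The name and the associated work on axonal sorting into glomeruli in the mouse olfactory system indicate that the plasmid is meant for modifying the M50 locus, presumably an odorant receptor gene, by homologous recombination in mouse cells. Targeting vectors of this kind typically consist of genomic homology arms flanking an engineered alteration, often with a selectable cassette and sometimes a reporter for tracing the axons of expressing neurons. The record, however, does not describe the internal organisation of the insert. It does not state the extent of the homology arms, the nature of the modification, any mammalian selection marker, reporter, recombinase sites, or the enzyme used for linearisation, and no feature table is supplied. Those details cannot be inferred from the catalogue entry and would need to be taken from the full sequence or the associated publication. The plasmid itself serves as the bacterial carrier for amplifying the targeting fragment rather than as an expression vector.
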