>Addgene plasmid #15633 | M50 TV | addgene partial sequence | sequence record 22083 | 15633 with 803 (GCA GGC CTT CTC CAC CTG TGC TTC)
CTGTGATCTTCATGTATGTCCGACCTCGGGCCATTGCTTCGTTTAATTCTAACAAGCTGATCTCAGCCAT
CTATGCAGTCTTCACTCCCATGCTCAACCCCATTATCTACTGCCTGAGGAACAAGGAAGTCAAAGATGCC
ATCAGAAAAACCATAGCAGGTGGTAGAGCACCGGCCTTGGGAGAGTCTATTTCTTAAATTTTAATTAAGA
CTTAATTGACAATCATCATTTGACTTAGCATCAAAAAGCACTTTCATTGGAAGAAATTCTGTGATTGTAA
ACATACTGATTTAGTAGAACAATTTAAAGACATAGACTCAGAGATTATAGAGAATCCTTTATTTTTCTGT
CAGGCCTTAATGAAATACCTTTTTAAAAACAAATTTAGGTGAAATATACATTAGTAAAATAGTTATACAG
CAATTTTATTATCTATGAAATACTCTGAATAAATAATCAGTTATCACTGAACTGTTTCTAGAGTTCTGTT
GGTATGGTCACTGAATTTTGAATGACTCTCTCTTTGATTCATCAGAAGTACACAAAGAGAGGTTTCTGTG
AAATTTTAATAGGTAGGGATTATTGTTTTAGGATTTTCCCTGTCTAATTACATTAGTTCAGAGGAGGCCT
GTGACTGGACAGAGAAAAGGGAAGTGGAGCTAAGAGTTGCAGAGACAAAGAGCGTCTCAGGGGAGAAGAA
GGAAAGGTAAATGGAGGCAGATGTGAGCAAGC
