>Addgene plasmid #15633 | M50 TV | addgene partial sequence | sequence record 22084 | 15633 with 806 (GCA GGC CTG ACA GAA AAA TAA AGG ATT C)
ATGTCTTTAAATTGTTCTACTAAATCAGTATGTTTACAATCACAGAATTTCTTCCAATGAAAGTGCTTTT
TGATGCTAAGTCAAATGATGATTGTCAATTAAGTCTTAATTAAAATTTAAGAAATAGACTCTCCCAAGGC
CGGTGCTCTACCACCTGCTATGGTTTTTCTGATGGCATCTTTGACTTCCTTGTTCCTCAGGCAGTAGATA
ATGGGGTTGAGCATGGGAGTGAAGACTGCATAGATGGCTGAGATCAGCTTGTTAGAATTAAACGAAGCAA
TGGCCCGAGGTCGGACATACATGAAGATCACAGCTGTGTAGAAGATGACCACCACTGTAAGATGAGAAGC
ACAGGTGGAGAAGGCCTTCCGCTGCCCAGTGGCTGATGGTATTTGCAGGACAGTAGAGACAATGAAGCCA
TAGGAAAGAACAGTGGCTGAGAGTGGGAATATAAGGATGACGATGGCAAGGGCAAAATCTACTGTCTCAG
CCATAGATAAGTTCATACAGGCTAACTTAAGGATGGGTGACACATCACAGAAAAAATGGTTCAAGACATT
ATTGCCACAGAAGGCAACTCGTGAGATAAAGTACACCTTTGCCATGGAGATGGTGAAGCCACTCACCCAA
GAACTGATGGTCAGTTGAACACAAAATCCTGTGGTCATCATGACTGGATAGCGAAGAGGCCAACATATGG
CTACATAACGATCATAGGCCATGGCAGCTAAAAGTACGCATTCAGTACAGGCAAG
